>Addgene plasmid #103257 | LSB-hsa-miR-150-5p | depositor full sequence | sequence record 195563 | Full Sequence
AATTGAGGGGATAACGCAGGAAAGAACATGTGAGCAAAAGGCCAGCAAAAGGCCAGGAACCGTAAAAAGG
CCGCGTTGCTGGCGTTTTTCCATAGGCTCCGCCCCCCTGACGAGCATCACAAAAATCGACGCTCAAGTCA
GAGGTGGCGAAACCCGACAGGACTATAAAGATACCAGGCGTTTCCCCCTGGAAGCTCCCTCGTGCGCTCT
CCTGTTCCGACCCTGCCGCTTACCGGATACCTGTCCGCCTTTCTCCCTTCGGGAAGCGTGGCGCTTTCTC
ATAGCTCACGCTGTAGGTATCTCAGTTCGGTGTAGGTCGTTCGCTCCAAGCTGGGCTGTGTGCACGAACC
CCCCGTTCAGCCCGACCGCTGCGCCTTATCCGGTAACTATCGTCTTGAGTCCAACCCGGTAAGACACGAC
TTATCGCCACTGGCAGCAGCCACTGGTAACAGGATTAGCAGAGCGAGGTATGTAGGCGGTGCTACAGAGT
TCTTGAAGTGGTGGCCTAACTACGGCTACACTAGAAGAACAGTATTTGGTATCTGCGCTCTGCTGAAGCC
AGTTACCTTCGGAAAAAGAGTTGGTAGCTCTTGATCCGGCAAACAAACCACCGCTGGTAGCGGTGGTTTT
TTTGTTTGCAAGCAGCAGATTACGCGCAGAAAAAAAGGATCTCAAGAAGATCCTTTGATCTTTTCTACGG
GGTCTGACGCTCAGTGGAACGAAAACTCACGTTAAGGGATTTTGGTCATGAGATTATCAAAAAGGATCTT
CACCTAGATCCTTTTAAATTAAAAATGAAGTTTTAAATCAATCTAAAGTATATATGAGTAAACTTGGTCT
GACAGTTACCAATGCTTAATCAGTGAGGCACCTATCTCAGCGATCTGTCTATTTCGTTCATCCATAGTTG
CCTGACTCCCCGTCGTGTAGATAACTACGATACGGGAGGGCTTACCATCTGGCCCCAGTGCTGCAATGAT
ACCGCGAGAACCACGCTCACCGGCTCCAGATTTATCAGCAATAAACCAGCCAGCCGGAAGGGCCGAGCGC
AGAAGTGGTCCTGCAACTTTATCCGCCTCCATCCAGTCTATTAATTGTTGCCGGGAAGCTAGAGTAAGTA
GTTCGCCAGTTAATAGTTTGCGCAACGTTGTTGCCATTGCTACAGGCATCGTGGTGTCACGCTCGTCGTT
TGGTATGGCTTCATTCAGCTCCGGTTCCCAACGATCAAGGCGAGTTACATGATCCCCCATGTTGTGCAAA
AAAGCGGTTAGCTCCTTCGGTCCTCCGATCGTTGTCAGAAGTAAGTTGGCCGCAGTGTTATCACTCATGG
TTATGGCAGCACTGCATAATTCTCTTACTGTCATGCCATCCGTAAGATGCTTTTCTGTGACTGGTGAGTA
CTCAACCAAGTCATTCTGAGAATAGTGTATGCGGCGACCGAGTTGCTCTTGCCCGGCGTCAATACGGGAT
AATACCGCGCCACATAGCAGAACTTTAAAAGTGCTCATCATTGGAAAACGTTCTTCGGGGCGAAAACTCT
CAAGGATCTTACCGCTGTTGAGATCCAGTTCGATGTAACCCACTCGTGCACCCAACTGATCTTCAGCATC
TTTTACTTTCACCAGCGTTTCTGGGTGAGCAAAAACAGGAAGGCAAAATGCCGCAAAAAAGGGAATAAGG
GCGACACGGAAATGTTGAATACTCATACTCTTCCTTTTTCAATATTATTGAAGCATTTATCAGGGTTATT
GTCTCATGAGCGGATACATATTTGAATGTAGCTCCGAATTTCTCGAGGGCTTGTCGACGACGGCGGTCTC
CGTCGTCAGGATCATGAATTCGACCCGCCTGCCACCATGACCGAGTACAAGCCCACGGTGCGCCTCGCCA
CCCGCGACGACGTCCCCCGGGCCGTACGCACCCTCGCCGCCGCGTTCGCCGACTACCCCGCCACGCGCCA
CACCGTCGACCCGGACCGCCACATCGAGCGGGTCACCGAGCTGCAAGAACTCTTCCTCACGCGCGTCGGG
CTCGACATCGGCAAGGTGTGGGTCGCGGACGACGGCGCCGCGGTGGCGGTCTGGACCACGCCGGAGAGCG
TCGAAGCGGGGGCGGTGTTCGCCGAGATCGGCCCGCGCATGGCCGAGTTGAGCGGTTCCCGGCTGGCCGC
GCAGCAACAGATGGAAGGCCTCCTGGCGCCGCACCGGCCCAAGGAGCCCGCGTGGTTCCTGGCCACCGTC
GGCGTCTCGCCCGACCACCAGGGCAAGGGTCTGGGCAGCGCCGTCGTGCTCCCCGGAGTGGAGGCGGCCG
AGCGCGCCGGGGTGCCCGCCTTCCTGGAGACATCCGCGCCCCGCAACCTCCCCTTCTACGAGCGGCTCGG
CTTCACCGTCACCGCCGACGTCGAGGTGCCCGAAGGACCGCGCACCTGGTGCATGACCCGCAAGCCCGGT
GCCTGATACGCGTGAATTCACTCCTCAGGTGCAGGCTGCCTATCAGAAGGTGGTGGCTGGTGTGGCCAAT
GCCCTGGCTCACAAATACCACTGAGATCTTTTTCCCTCTGCCAAAAATTATGGGGACATCATGAAGCCCC
TTGAGCATCTGACTTCTGGCTAATAAAGGAAATTTATTTTCATTGCAATAGTGTGTTGGAATTTTTTGTG
TCTCTCACTCGGAAGGACATATGGGAGGGCAAATCATTTAAAACATCAGAATGAGTATTTGGTTTAGAGT
TTGGCAACATATGCCCATATGCTGGCTGCCATGAACAAAGGTTGGCTATAAAGAGGTCATCAGTATATGA
AACAGCCCCCTGCTGTCCATTCCTTATTCCATAGAAAAGCCTTGACTTGAGGTTAGATTTTTTTTATATT
TTGTTTTGTGTTATTTTTTTCTTTAACATCCCTAAAATTTTCCTTACATGTTTTACTAGCCAGATTTTTC
CTCCTCTCCTGACTACTCCCAGTCATAGCTGTCCCTCTTCTCTTATGGAGATCCCTCGACCTGCAGCCCA
AGCTTGAATTCTCTAGAATTACCCTGTTATCCCTATGCTTGGTTTACCGAGCTCTTATTGGTTTTCAAAC
TTCATTGACTGTGCCCAACGCGCCTGGGAGCTCACGGGGACAGCCCCCCCCCAAAGCCCCCAGGGATGTA
ATTACGTCCCTCCCCCGCTAGGGGGCAGCAGCGAGCCGCCCGGGGCTCCGCTCCGGTCCGGCGCTCCCCC
CGCATCCCCGAGCCGGCAGCGTGCGGGGACAGCCCGGGCACGGGGAAGGTGGCACGGGATCGCTTTCCTC
TGAACGCTTCTCGCTGCTCTTTGAGCCTGCAGACACCTGGGGGGATACGGGGAAAAAGCTAGGCTGAAAG
ACCGGTTCTTAGAATGACACGCGCCTGGGAGCTCACGGGGACAGCCCCCCCCCAAAGCCCCCAGGGATGT
AATTACGTCCCTCCCCCGCTAGGGGGCAGCAGCGAGCCGCCCGGGGCTCCGCTCCGGTCCGGCGCTCCCC
CCGCATCCCCGAGCCGGCAGCGTGCGGGGACAGCCCGGGCACGGGGAAGGTGGCACGGGATCGCTTTCCT
CTGAACGCTTCTCGCTGCTCTTTGAGCCTGCAGACACCTGGGGGGATACGGGGAAAAAGCTAACTTCTGA
GACGACAACTTTGTATAGAAAAGTTGGCTCCGAATTCGCCCTTGACAGCAGAGATCCAGTTTGGTTAATT
AATTGGCTCCGGTGCCCGTCAGTGGGCAGAGCGCACATCGCCCACAGTCCCCGAGAAGTTGTGGGGAGGG
GTCGGCAATTGAACCGGTGCCTAGAGAAGGTGGCGCGGGGTAAACTGGGAAAGTGATGTCGTGTACTGGC
TCCGCCTTTTTCCCGAGGGTGGGGGAGAACCGTATATAAGTGCAGTAGTCGCCGTGAACGTTCTTTTTCG
CAACGGGTTTGCCGCCAGAACACAGGTAAGTGCCGTGTGTGGTTCCCGCGGGCCTGGCCTCTTTACGGGT
TATGGCCCTTGCGTGCCTTGAATTACTTCCACCTGGCTGCAGTACGTGATTCTTGATCCCGAGCTTCGGG
TTGGAAGTGGGTGGGAGAGTTCGAGGCCTTGCGCTTAAGGAGCCCCTTCGCCTCGTGCTTGAGTTGAGGC
CTGGCCTGGGCGCTGGGGCCGCCGCGTGCGAATCTGGTGGCACCTTCGCGCCTGTCTCGCTGCTTTCGAT
AAGTCTCTAGCCATTTAAAATTTTTGATGACCTGCTGCGACGCTTTTTTTCTGGCAAGATAGTCTTGTAA
ATGCGGGCCAAGATCTGCACACTGGTATTTCGGTTTTTGGGGCCGCGGGCGGCGACGGGGCCCGTGCGTC
CCAGCGCACATGTTCGGCGAGGCGGGGCCTGCGAGCGCGGCCACCGAGAATCGGACGGGGGTAGTCTCAA
GCTGGCCGGCCTGCTCTGGTGCCTGGCCTCGCGCCGCCGTGTATCGCCCCGCCCTGGGCGGCAAGGCTGG
CCCGGTCGGCACCAGTTGCGTGAGCGGAAAGATGGCCGCTTCCCGGCCCTGCTGCAGGGAGCTCAAAATG
GAGGACGCGGCGCTCGGGAGAGCGGGCGGGTGAGTCACCCACACAAAGGAAAAGGGCCTTTCCGTCCTCA
GCCGTCGCTTCATGTGACTCCACGGAGTACCGGGCGCCGTCCAGGCACCTCGATTAGTTCTCGAGCTTTT
GGAGTACGTCGTCTTTAGGTTGGGGGGAGGGGTTTTATGCGATGGAGTTTCCCCACACTGAGTGGGTGGA
GACTGAAGTTAGGCCAGCTTGGCACTTGATGTAATTCTCCTTGGAATTTGCCCTTTTTGAGTTTGGATCT
TGGTTCATTCTCAAGCCTCAGACAGTGGTTCAAAGTTTTTTTCTTCCATTTCAGGTGTCGTGAGAAGGGC
GAATTCGACCCAAGTTTGTACAAAAAAGCAGGCTGGATCCAGGTGCCACCATGGTGAGCGAGCTGATTAA
GGAGAACATGCACATGAAGCTGTACATGGAGGGCACCGTGAACAACCACCACTTCAAGTGCACATCCGAG
GGCGAAGGCAAGCCCTACGAGGGCACCCAGACCATGAGAATCAAGGCGGTCGAGGGCGGCCCTCTCCCCT
TCGCCTTCGACATCCTGGCTACCAGCTTCATGTACGGCAGCAAAACCTTCATCAACCACACCCAGGGCAT
CCCCGACTTCTTTAAGCAGTCCTTCCCCGAGGGCTTCACATGGGAGAGAGTCACCACATACGAAGATGGG
GGCGTGCTGACCGCTACCCAGGACACCAGCCTCCAGGACGGCTGCCTCATCTACAACGTCAAGATCAGAG
GGGTGAACTTCCCATCCAACGGCCCTGTGATGCAGAAGAAAACACTCGGCTGGGAGGCCTCCACCGAGAC
ACTGTACCCCGCTGACGGCGGCCTGGAAGGCAGAGCCGACATGGCCCTGAAGCTCGTGGGCGGGGGCCAC
CTGATCTGCAACCTTAAGACCACATACAGATCCAAGAAACCCGCTAAGAACCTCAAGATGCCCGGCGTCT
ACTATGTGGACAGGAGACTGGAAAGAATCAAGGAGGCCGACAAAGAGACATACGTCGAGCAGCACGAGGT
GGCTGTGGCCAGATACTGCGACCTCCCTAGCAAACTGGGGCACAAACTTAATTGAGAATTCTACCACCCA
GCTTTCTTGTACAAAGTGGTACGTCTCAAGACCAGAGGTCTCTGCTTAGCAGTGCCACTGGTACAAGGGT
TGGGAGACACTGGTACAAGGGTTGGGAGACACTGGTACAAGGGTTGGGAGACACTGGTACAAGGGTTGGG
AGACAACCAGAAGAGACCTGTGCTTCACTCCTCAGGTGCAGGCTGCCTATCAGAAGGTGGTGGCTGGTGT
GGCCAATGCCCTGGCTCACAAATACCACTGAGATCTTTTTCCCTCTGCCAAAAATTATGGGGACATCATG
AAGCCCCTTGAGCATCTGACTTCTGGCTAATAAAGGAAATTTATTTTCATTGCAATAGTGTGTTGGAATT
TTTTGTGTCTCTCACTCGGAAGGACATATGGGAGGGCAAATCATTTAAAACATCAGAATGAGTATTTGGT
TTAGAGTTTGGCAACATATGCCCATATGCTGGCTGCCATGAACAAAGGTTGGCTATAAAGAGGTCATCAG
TATATGAAACAGCCCCCTGCTGTCCATTCCTTATTCCATAGAAAAGCCTTGACTTGAGGTTAGATTTTTT
TTATATTTTGTTTTGTGTTATTTTTTTCTTTAACATCCCTAAAATTTTCCTTACATGTTTTACTAGCCAG
ATTTTTCCTCCTCTCCTGACTACTCCCAGTCATAGCTGTCCCTCTTCTCTTATGGAGATCCCGAGCGGTG
CGTTTTTATGCTTGTAGTATTGTATAATGTTTTTAAGATCCAAGCTTCTGACCTCTTCTCTTCCTCCCAC
AGGGCCTCGAGACAATTGCATCGATGGTACCAGTGAAAGTCTGCAATGAATTCGAGTTGGCGCGCCTGTC
ATTCTAAATCTCTCTTTCAGCCTAAAGCTTTTTCCCCGTATCCCCCCAGGTGTCTGCAGGCTCAAAGAGC
AGCGAGAAGCGTTCAGAGGAAAGCGATCCCGTGCCACCTTCCCCGTGCCCGGGCTGTCCCCGCACGCTGC
CGGCTCGGGGATGCGGGGGGAGCGCCGGACCGGAGCGGAGCCCCGGGCGGCTCGCTGCTGCCCCCTAGCG
GGGGAGGGACGTAATTACATCCCTGGGGGCTTTGGGAGGGGGCTGTCCCCGTGAGCTCCCAGGCGCGCCT
GTCATTCTAAATCTCTCTTTCAGCCTAAAGCTTTTTCCCCGTATCCCCCCAGGTGTCTGCAGGCTCAAAG
AGCAGCGAGAAGCGTTCAGAGGAAAGCGATCCCGTGCCACCTTCCCCGTGCCCGGGCTGTCCCCGCACGC
TGCCGGCTCGGGGATGCGGGGGGAGCGCCGGACCGGAGCGGAGCCCCGGGCGGCTCGCTGCTGCCCCCTA
GCGGGGGAGGGACGTAATTACATCCCTGGGGGCTTTGGGGGGGGGCTGTCCCCGTGAGCTCCCAGGCGCG
CCAACTCGGTACCGTATCGATGTCGACGTTAACGCTAGTGATATCAACTTTGTATAGAAAAGTTGGCTCC
GAATTCGCCCTTGACAGCAGAGATCCAGTTTGGTTAATTAATTGGCTCCGGTGCCCGTCAGTGGGCAGAG
CGCACATCGCCCACAGTCCCCGAGAAGTTGTGGGGAGGGGTCGGCAATTGAACCGGTGCCTAGAGAAGGT
GGCGCGGGGTAAACTGGGAAAGTGATGTCGTGTACTGGCTCCGCCTTTTTCCCGAGGGTGGGGGAGAACC
GTATATAAGTGCAGTAGTCGCCGTGAACGTTCTTTTTCGCAACGGGTTTGCCGCCAGAACACAGGTAAGT
GCCGTGTGTGGTTCCCGCGGGCCTGGCCTCTTTACGGGTTATGGCCCTTGCGTGCCTTGAATTACTTCCA
CCTGGCTGCAGTACGTGATTCTTGATCCCGAGCTTCGGGTTGGAAGTGGGTGGGAGAGTTCGAGGCCTTG
CGCTTAAGGAGCCCCTTCGCCTCGTGCTTGAGTTGAGGCCTGGCCTGGGCGCTGGGGCCGCCGCGTGCGA
ATCTGGTGGCACCTTCGCGCCTGTCTCGCTGCTTTCGATAAGTCTCTAGCCATTTAAAATTTTTGATGAC
CTGCTGCGACGCTTTTTTTCTGGCAAGATAGTCTTGTAAATGCGGGCCAAGATCTGCACACTGGTATTTC
GGTTTTTGGGGCCGCGGGCGGCGACGGGGCCCGTGCGTCCCAGCGCACATGTTCGGCGAGGCGGGGCCTG
CGAGCGCGGCCACCGAGAATCGGACGGGGGTAGTCTCAAGCTGGCCGGCCTGCTCTGGTGCCTGGCCTCG
CGCCGCCGTGTATCGCCCCGCCCTGGGCGGCAAGGCTGGCCCGGTCGGCACCAGTTGCGTGAGCGGAAAG
ATGGCCGCTTCCCGGCCCTGCTGCAGGGAGCTCAAAATGGAGGACGCGGCGCTCGGGAGAGCGGGCGGGT
GAGTCACCCACACAAAGGAAAAGGGCCTTTCCGTCCTCAGCCGTCGCTTCATGTGACTCCACGGAGTACC
GGGCGCCGTCCAGGCACCTCGATTAGTTCTCGAGCTTTTGGAGTACGTCGTCTTTAGGTTGGGGGGAGGG
GTTTTATGCGATGGAGTTTCCCCACACTGAGTGGGTGGAGACTGAAGTTAGGCCAGCTTGGCACTTGATG
TAATTCTCCTTGGAATTTGCCCTTTTTGAGTTTGGATCTTGGTTCATTCTCAAGCCTCAGACAGTGGTTC
AAAGTTTTTTTCTTCCATTTCAGGTGTCGTGAGAAGGGCGAATTCGACCCAAGTTTGTACAAAAAAGCAG
GCTCGCCACCATGGTGAGCAAGGGCGAGGAGCTGTTCACCGGGGTGGTGCCCATCCTGGTCGAGCTGGAC
GGCGACGTAAACGGCCACAAGTTCAGCGTGAGGGGCGAGGGCGAGGGCGATGCCACCAACGGCAAGCTGA
CCCTGAAGTTCATCTGCACCACCGGCAAGCTGCCCGTGCCCTGGCCCACCCTCGTGACCACCCTGAGCCA
CGGCGTGCAGTGCTTCGCCCGCTACCCCGACCACATGAAGCAGCACGACTTCTTCAAGTCCGCCATGCCC
GAAGGCTACGTCCAGGAGCGCACCATCTTCTTCAAGGACGACGGCACCTACAAGACCCGCGCCGAGGTGA
AGTTCGAGGGCGACACCCTAGTGAACCGCATCGAGCTGAAGGGCGTCGACTTCAAGGAGGACGGCAACAT
CCTGGGGCACAAGCTGGAGTACAACTTCAACAGCCACAACATCTATATCATGGCCGTCAAGCAGAAGAAC
GGCATCAAGGTGAACTTCAAGATCCGCCACAACGTGGAGGACGGCAGCGTGCAGCTCGCCGACCACTACC
AGCAGAACACCCCCATCGGCGACGGCCCCGTGCTGCTGCCCGACAGCCACTACCTGAGCACCCAGTCCGT
GCTGAGCAAAGACCCCAACGAGAAGCGCGATCACATGGTCCTGCTGGAGTTCCGCACCGCCGCCGGGATC
ACTCTCGGCATGGACGAGCTGTACAAGTAATACCACCCAGCTTTCTTGTACAAAGTGGTACGCGTGAATT
CACTCCTCAGGTGCAGGCTGCCTATCAGAAGGTGGTGGCTGGTGTGGCCAATGCCCTGGCTCACAAATAC
CACTGAGATCTTTTTCCCTCTGCCAAAAATTATGGGGACATCATGAAGCCCCTTGAGCATCTGACTTCTG
GCTAATAAAGGAAATTTATTTTCATTGCAATAGTGTGTTGGAATTTTTTGTGTCTCTCACTCGGAAGGAC
ATATGGGAGGGCAAATCATTTAAAACATCAGAATGAGTATTTGGTTTAGAGTTTGGCAACATATGCCCAT
ATGCTGGCTGCCATGAACAAAGGTTGGCTATAAAGAGGTCATCAGTATATGAAACAGCCCCCTGCTGTCC
ATTCCTTATTCCATAGAAAAGCCTTGACTTGAGGTTAGATTTTTTTTATATTTTGTTTTGTGTTATTTTT
TTCTTTAACATCCCTAAAATTTTCCTTACATGTTTTACTAGCCAGATTTTTCCTCCTCTCCTGACTACTC
CCAGTCATAGCTGTCCCTCTTCTCTTATGGAGATCCCTCGACCTGCAGCCCAAGCTTGGCGTAATCATGG
TCATAGCTGTTTCCTGTGTGAAATTGTTATCCGCTCACAATTCCACACAACATACGAGCCGGAAGCATAA
AGTGTAAAGCCTGGGGTGCCTAATGAGTGAGCTAACTCACATTAATTGCGTTGCGCTCACTGCCCGCTTT
CCAGTCGGGAAACCTGTCGTGCCAGCGGATCGACAGTACTAAGCTTGGTCTAATACCCAATCTCTCGTCT
TATCCAGATGTTTTATACGCCTCTGGCCCGTGTCTCAAAATCTCTGATGTTACATTGCACAAGATAAAAT
AATATCATCATGAACAATAAAACTGTCTGCTTACATAAACAGTAATACAAGGGGTGTTATGAGCCATATT
CAACGGGAAACGTCGAGGCCGCGATTAAATTCCAACATGGATGCTGATTTATATGGGTATAAATGGGCTC
GCGATAATGTCGGGCAATCAGGTGCGACAATCTATCGCTTGTATGGGAAGCCCGATGCGCCAGAGTTGTT
TCTGAAACATGGCAAAGGTAGCGTTGCCAATGATGTTACAGATGAGATGGTCAGACTAAACTGGCTGACG
GAATTTATGCCTCTTCCGACCATCAAGCATTTTATCCGTACTCCTGATGATGCATGGTTACTCACCACTG
CGATCCCCGGAAAAACAGCATTCCAGGTATTAGAAGAATATCCTGATTCAGGTGAAAATATTGTTGATGC
GCTGGCAGTGTTCCTGCGCCGGTTGCATTCGATTCCTGTTTGTAATTGTCCTTTTAACAGCGATCGCGTA
TTTCGTCTCGCTCAGGCGCAATCACGAATGAATAACGGTTTGGTTGATGCGAGTGATTTTGATGACGAGC
GTAATGGCTGGCCTGTTGAACAAGTCTGGAAAGAAATGCATAAACTTTTGCCATTCTCACCGGATTCAGT
CGTCACTCATGGTGATTTCTCACTTGATAACCTTATTTTTGACGAGGGGAAATTAATAGGTTGTATTGAT
GTTGGACGAGTCGGAATCGCAGACCGATACCAGGATCTTGCCATCCTATGGAACTGCCTCGGTGAGTTTT
CTCCTTCATTACAGAAACGGCTTTTTCAAAAATATGGTATTGATAATCCTGATATGAATAAATTGCAGTT
TCATTTGATGCTCGATGAGTTTTTCTAATCAGAATTGGTTAATTGGTTGTAACACTGGCAGAGCATTACG
CTGACTTGACGGGACGGCGCAAGCTCATGACCAAAATCCCTTAACGTGAGTTACGCGTCGTTCCACTGAG
CGTCAGAGGTATCACTAGTATTACAGAGGTAAGTTATAACAGTCGCCTAACCC
Features (pLannotate 1.2.2; 28 found; start..end, strand, type, name):
     87..675     -  rep_origin     ori: high-copy-number ColE1/pMB1/pBR322/pUC origin of replication
    846..1706    -  CDS            AmpR: β-lactamase; bla; confers resistance to ampicillin, carbenicillin, and related antibiotics
   1707..1778    -  promoter       AmpR promoter: bla
   1857..2456    +  CDS            PuroR: puromycin N-acetyltransferase; pac from Streptomyces alboniger; confers resistance to puromycin
   2461..2541    +  CDS            HBB (fragment): HBB_PONPY - Experimental evidence at transcript level: Swiss-Prot protein existence level 2. Involved in oxygen transport from the lung to the various peripheral tissues. From Pongo pygmaeus (Bornean orangutan).
   2612..2667    +  polyA_signal   β-globin poly(A) signal: rabbit β-globin polyadenylation signal (Gil and Proudfoot, 1987)
   3646..3666    +  protein_bind   attB4: mutant version of attB; core recombination site for the Gateway® BP reaction BP Clonase™
   3734..3945    +  promoter       EF-1α core promoter: core promoter for human elongation factor EF-1α
   3946..4884    +  intron         EF-1α intron A: intron upstream of the start codon of human EF-1α
   4911..4931    +  protein_bind   attB1: mutant version of attB; core recombination site for the Gateway® BP reaction BP Clonase™
   4951..5646    +  CDS            mKate2: mKate2 is a basic (constitutively fluorescent) red fluorescent protein published in 2009, derived from Entacmaea quadricolor. It is reported to be a rapidly-maturing monomer with moderate acid sensitivity.
   5666..5690    -  protein_bind   attB2: mutant version of attB; recombination site for the Gateway® BP reaction BP Clonase™
   5834..5908    +  CDS            HBB (fragment): HBB_PONPY - Experimental evidence at transcript level: Swiss-Prot protein existence level 2. Involved in oxygen transport from the lung to the various peripheral tissues. From Pongo pygmaeus (Bornean orangutan).
   5979..6034    +  polyA_signal   β-globin poly(A) signal: rabbit β-globin polyadenylation signal (Gil and Proudfoot, 1987)
   6418..6443    +  misc_feature   SA: splice acceptor site
   7115..7135    +  protein_bind   attB4: mutant version of attB; core recombination site for the Gateway® BP reaction BP Clonase™
   7203..7414    +  promoter       EF-1α core promoter: core promoter for human elongation factor EF-1α
   7415..8353    +  intron         EF-1α intron A: intron upstream of the start codon of human EF-1α
   8380..8400    +  protein_bind   attB1: mutant version of attB; core recombination site for the Gateway® BP reaction BP Clonase™
   8411..9127    +  CDS            EBFP2: EBFP2 is a basic (constitutively fluorescent) blue fluorescent protein published in 2007, derived from Aequorea victoria. It is reported to be a rapidly-maturing monomer with moderate acid sensitivity.
   9135..9159    -  protein_bind   attB2: mutant version of attB; recombination site for the Gateway® BP reaction BP Clonase™
   9163..9243    +  CDS            HBB (fragment): HBB_PONPY - Experimental evidence at transcript level: Swiss-Prot protein existence level 2. Involved in oxygen transport from the lung to the various peripheral tissues. From Pongo pygmaeus (Bornean orangutan).
   9314..9369    +  polyA_signal   β-globin poly(A) signal: rabbit β-globin polyadenylation signal (Gil and Proudfoot, 1987)
   9752..9774    -  protein_bind   lac operator (fragment): The lac repressor binds to the lac operator to inhibit transcription in E. coli. This inhibition can be relieved by adding lactose or isopropyl-β-D-thiogalactopyranoside (IPTG). lac repressor encoded by lacI
   9778..9808    -  promoter       lac promoter: promoter for the E. coli lac operon
   9823..9844    -  protein_bind   CAP binding site: CAP binding activates transcription in the presence of cAMP. E. coli catabolite activator protein
   9857..9896    -  CDS            lacI (fragment): lac repressor; lacI; The lac repressor binds to the lac operator to inhibit transcription in E. coli. This inhibition can be relieved by adding lactose or isopropyl-β-D-thiogalactopyranoside (IPTG).
  10069..10878   +  CDS            KanR: aminoglycoside phosphotransferase; aph(3')-Ia; confers resistance to kanamycin in bacteria or G418 (Geneticin®) in eukaryotes
