[The description below was written by a language model from this plasmid's Addgene catalogue record and pLannotate feature annotations shown in this document.]
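Description:
LSB-hsa-miR-150-5p is a mammalian expression plasmid of about 11 kb built on the Low Sensor Backbone (LSB) and designed as a two-colour fluorescent reporter of microRNA activity. In bacteria it replicates from a high-copy ColE1/pUC-type origin and carries both β-lactamase (AmpR) and an aph(3')-Ia kanamycin resistance gene, matching the dual ampicillin/kanamycin selection listed in the record. A fragment of the lac promoter/operator region is also present as a backbone remnant.

The payload consists of two parallel transcription units, each driven by the human EF-1α core promoter with its intron A and terminated by a rabbit β-globin polyadenylation signal. Gateway attB4, attB1 and attB2 scars flanking the promoters and coding sequences reflect modular assembly of these units. One unit expresses the red fluorescent protein mKate2 and, according to the catalogue entry, carries a target site for human miR-150-5p in its 3' UTR; this target is not annotated separately in the feature table, but there is an unannotated gap between the attB2 site after mKate2 and the β-globin sequences. The other unit expresses the blue protein EBFP2 without a miRNA target and serves as an internal normaliser for delivery and expression. When miR-150-5p is active in a transfected cell, mKate2 is repressed relative to EBFP2, so the red-to-blue ratio measures miRNA activity.

A puromycin N-acetyltransferase gene with its own β-globin poly(A) signal allows selection in mammalian cells, although no promoter for it is annotated. The depositor notes that the repeated poly(A) elements make the plasmid inherently unstable. Short insertions flanking the puromycin coding region also differ from the deposited sequence, without affecting selection.
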