Addgene plasmid #103257: LSB-hsa-miR-150-5p
Purpose: Used to sense miRNA activity using fluorescence based tools. hsa-miR-150-5p target in 3' UTR of of mKate. miRNA activity can be measured by the repression of mKate2 relative to EBFP2 fluorescent proteins . Plasmid is inherently unstable; please see Depositor Comments
Depositing lab: Ron Weiss. Depositing organization: Massachusetts Institute of Technology. Publication: A mixed antagonistic/synergistic miRNA repression model enables accurate predictions of multi-input miRNA sensor activity. Gam JJ, Babb J, Weiss R. Nat Commun. 2018 Jun 22;9(1):2430. doi: 10.1038/s41467-018-04575-0. PubMed 29934631.
Backbone
  Vector backbone: Low Sensor Backbone (LSB)
  Vector type: Mammalian Expression, Synthetic Biology
Growth in bacteria
  Bacterial resistance: Ampicillin and Kanamycin, 100 & 50 μg/mL
  Growth temperature: 30°C
  Growth strain: NEB Stable
  Copy number: High Copy
Gene/Insert
  Gene/Insert name: hsa-miR-150-5p target
  Species: H. sapiens (human)
  Entrez Gene: MIR150 (a.k.a. MIRN150, miRNA150, mir-150)
  Promoter: EF-1a
  Cloning method: Gibson Cloning
Terms and licenses: Academic/Nonprofit Terms; Industry Terms: Not Available to Industry
Depositor comments: Please note that this plasmid is inherently unstable due to a repeating poly A element. We recommend performing a diagnostic digest on multiple colonies upon receipt. The depositors would like to note the presence of several discrepancies between the depositor sequence and physical plasmid sequence. In particular, the sequences upstream and downstream of the puromycin coding region have 10 bp insertions which do not affect the ability to perform puromycin selection. The sequences for those regions within the physical plasmids are as follows: Upstream of Puro: GAATTCGACCGCCTGTCTCAAGGTGCCACC; Downstream of Puro: GCTTTGAGACTACGCGTGAATTCACTCCTC.
How to cite: LSB-hsa-miR-150-5p was a gift from Ron Weiss (Addgene plasmid # 103257 ; http://n2t.net/addgene:103257 ; RRID:Addgene_103257)
