>Addgene plasmid #103257 | LSB-hsa-miR-150-5p | depositor partial sequence | sequence record 195564 | hsa-miR-150-5p target
CACTGGTACAAGGGTTGGGAGA
