>Addgene plasmid #103257 | LSB-hsa-miR-150-5p | addgene partial sequence | sequence record 269550 | mKate2-F 5'-ACCCGCTAAGAACCTCAAGA-3'
TCAAGGAGGCCGACAAAGAGACATACGTCGAGCAGCACGAGGTGGCTGTGGCCAGATACTGCGACCTCCC
TAGCAAACTGGGGCACAAACTTAATTGAGAATTCTACCACCCAGCTTTCTTGTACAAAGTGGTACGTCTC
AAGACCAGAGGTCTCTGCTTAGCAGTGCCACTGGTACAAGGGTTGGGAGACACTGGTACAAGGGTTGGGA
GACACTGGTACAAGGGTTGGGAGACACTGGTACAAGGGTTGGGAGACAACCAGAAGAGACCTGTGCTTCA
CTCCTCAGGTGCAGGCTGCCTATCAGAAGGTGGTGGCTGGTGTGGCCAATGCCCTGGCTCACAAATACCA
CTGAGATCTTTTTCCCTCTGCCAAAAATTATGGGGACATCATGAAGCCCCTTGAGCATCTGACTTCTGGC
TAATAAAGGAAATTTATTTTCATTGCAATAGTGTGTTGGAATTTTTTGTGTCTCTCACTCGGAAGGACAT
ATGGGAGGGCAAATCATTTAAAACATCAGAATGAGTATTTGGTTTAGAGTTTGGCAACATATGCCCATAT
GCTGGCTGCCATGAACAAAGGTTGGCTATAAAGAGGTCATCAGTATATGAAACAGCCCCCTGCTGTCCAT
TCCTTATTCCATAGAAAAGCCTTGACTTGA
